Addgene plasmid #48316: pET His6 TEV co-transformation cloning vector (13K-B)
Purpose: (Empty Backbone)
Depositing lab: Scott Gradia. Depositing organization: University of California, Berkeley.
Backbone
  Vector backbone: pET
  Backbone size (bp): 3567
  Vector type: Bacterial Expression
  Tag / fusion protein: His6 (N terminal on backbone)
Growth in bacteria
  Bacterial resistance: Kanamycin, 50 μg/mL
  Growth temperature: 37°C
  Growth strain: XL1 Blue
  Copy number: Low Copy
Gene/Insert
  Gene/Insert name: None
Terms and licenses: Academic/Nonprofit Terms; Industry Terms: Not Available to Industry
Depositor comments: This plasmid is an empty vector to be used with a LIC cloning protocol. It has a TEV cleavable His6 fusion tag on the N-terminus and a Kan resistance. To clone into this vector, add LIC fusion tags to the 5' end of your PCR primers. Forward - 5'TACTTCCAATCCAATGCA3' Reverse - 5'TTATCCACTTCCAATGTTATTA3' Linearize the plasmid with SspI and gel purify. When digesting the DNA with T4 polymerase for LIC, use dCTP for insert and dGTP for vector. The 13-series vectors were designed to enable rapid cloning for a co-expression system. Vectors are based on Novagen's Duet system. Each gene is expressed on its own vector, which has been optimized so that each gene expresses at approximately equal levels. The 13-series vectors are all compatible with 2-series transfer vectors, so if cotransformation fails, there is a readily available backup in polycistronic expression. 13S CDF origin SpecR13K ColA origin KanR2-series transfer ColE1 origin AmpR13S vectors must be cotransformed with a 2-series vector for optimal expression (that is, the presence of an empty 2A-T vector enhances expression of a gene in 13S). For triple expressions, the proteins all seem to express at approximately equal levels. Genes in the CDF vector consistently express at very slightly lower levels, so if you're trying to pull down stoichiometric complexes, it's probably best to put His6-fusion protein in this vector. More information on this vector can be found through http://qb3.berkeley.edu/qb3/macrolab/
How to cite: pET His6 TEV co-transformation cloning vector (13K-B) was a gift from Scott Gradia (Addgene plasmid # 48316 ; http://n2t.net/addgene:48316 ; RRID:Addgene_48316)
