[The description below was written by a language model from this plasmid's Addgene catalogue record and pLannotate feature annotations shown in this document.]
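Description:
pET His6 TEV co-transformation cloning vector (13K-B) is an empty 3,567 bp bacterial expression backbone of the pET family, modelled on the Novagen Duet system and intended for co-expressing several proteins in E. coli from separate, compatible plasmids. It replicates from a ColA origin at low copy number and carries a kanamycin resistance gene (aminoglycoside phosphotransferase) driven by a bla-type promoter. A lacI gene with its own promoter supplies lac repressor, the usual means of keeping pET-style expression off until induction with IPTG, although the feature table does not annotate a lac operator. The short tetracycline-resistance, AmpR promoter and SET1 fragments in the annotation appear to be backbone remnants or partial matches rather than functional elements.

The expression cassette consists of a T7 promoter, the phage T7 gene 10 ribosome binding site, an N-terminal His6 tag followed by a TEV protease recognition site, and a T7 terminator. There is no insert. A gene of interest is introduced by ligation-independent cloning, using PCR primers that carry the matching LIC tails and vector linearised with SspI, so that the product is made as a His6 fusion whose tag can be removed with TEV protease after affinity purification.

Within the 13-series, this ColA/kanamycin vector is paired with a CDF-origin, spectinomycin-resistant 13S vector and with ColE1-origin, ampicillin-resistant 2-series transfer vectors. Two or three genes can therefore be maintained in one cell, each on its own plasmid, with roughly equal expression levels reported by the depositor. Compatibility with the 2-series also provides a fallback to polycistronic expression if co-transformation does not work.
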