Features (pLannotate 1.2.2; 15 found; start..end, strand, type, name):
    774..851     -  promoter       lacI promoter: lacI
    859..894     -  CDS            TcR (fragment): tetracycline efflux protein; tet; confers resistance to tetracycline
    897..915     +  promoter       T7 promoter: promoter for bacteriophage T7 RNA polymerase
   1004..1026    +  RBS            RBS: efficient ribosome binding site from bacteriophage T7 gene 10 (Olins and Rangwala, 1989)
   1046..1063    +  CDS            6xHis: 6xHis affinity tag
   1064..1080    +  CDS            TEV site (fragment): tobacco etch virus (TEV) protease recognition and cleavage site
   1166..1215    +  CDS            SET1 (fragment): solubility-enhancement tag derived from T7 phage gene 10B
   1223..1270    +  terminator     T7 terminator: transcription terminator for bacteriophage T7 RNA polymerase
   1434..1491    +  promoter       AmpR promoter (fragment): bla
   1500..2315    -  CDS            KanR: aminoglycoside phosphotransferase; aph(3')-Ia; confers resistance to kanamycin in bacteria or G418 (Geneticin®) in eukaryotes
   2316..2407    -  promoter       AmpR promoter: bla
   2425..3060    -  rep_origin     ColA ori: Plasmids containing the ColA origin of replication can be propagated in E. coli cells that contain additional plasmids with compatible origins.
   3145..3209    -  CDS            TcR (fragment): tetracycline efflux protein; tet; confers resistance to tetracycline
   3224..3245    -  protein_bind   CAP binding site: CAP binding activates transcription in the presence of cAMP. E. coli catabolite activator protein
   3258..773     -  CDS            lacI (across the origin): lac repressor; lacI; The lac repressor binds to the lac operator to inhibit transcription in E. coli. This inhibition can be relieved by adding lactose or isopropyl-β-D-thiogalactopyranoside (IPTG).
>Addgene plasmid #48316 | pET His6 TEV co-transformation cloning vector (13K-B) | addgene full sequence | sequence record 169629 | Addgene assembled sequence
GTAATGGCGCGCATTGCGCCCAGCGCCATCTGATCGTTGGCAACCAGCATCGCAGTGGGAACGATGCCCT
CATTCAGCATTTGCATGGTTTGTTGAAAACCGGACATGGCACTCCAGTCGCCTTCCCGTTCCGCTATCGG
CTGAATTTGATTGCGAGTGAGATATTTATGCCAGCCAGCCAGACGCAGACGCGCCGAGACAGAACTTAAT
GGGCCCGCTAACAGCGCGATTTGCTGGTGACCCAATGCGACCAGATGCTCCACGCCCAGTCGCGTACCGT
CTTCATGGGAGAAAATAATACTGTTGATGGGTGTCTGGTCAGAGACATCAAGAAATAACGCCGGAACATT
AGTGCAGGCAGCTTCCACAGCAATGGCATCCTGGTCATCCAGCGGATAGTTAATGATCAGCCCACTGACG
CGTTGCGCGAGAAGATTGTGCACCGCCGCTTTACAGGCTTCGACGCCGCTTCGGTCTACCATCGACACCA
CCACGCTGGCACCCAGTTGATCGGCGCGAGATTTAATCGCCGCGACAATTTGCGACGGCGCGTGCAGGGC
CAGACTGGAGGTGGCAACGCCAATCAGCAACGACTGTTTGCCCGCCAGTTGTTGTGCCACGCGGTTGGGA
ATGTAATTCAGCTCCGCCATCGCCGCTTCCACTTTTTCCCGCGTTTTCGCAGAAACGTGGCTGGCCTGGT
TCACCACGCGGGAAACGGTCTGATAAGAGACACCGGCATACTCTGCGACATCGTATAACGTTACTGGTTT
CACATTCACCACCCTGAATTGACTCTCTTCCGGGCGCTATCATGCCATACCGCGAAAGGTTTTGCGCCAT
TCGATGGTGTCCGGGATCTCGACGCTCTCCCTTATGCGACTCCTGCATTAGGAAATTAATACGACTCACT
ATAGGGAGACCACAACGGTTTCCCTCTAGTGCCGGCTCCGGAGAGCTCTTTAATTAAGCGGCCGCCCTGC
AGGACTCGAGTTCTAGAAATAATTTTGTTTAACTTTAAGAAGGAGATATACATATGAAATCTTCTCACCA
TCACCATCACCATGAAAACCTGTACTTCCAATCCAATATTGGAAGTGGATAACGGATCCGCGATCGCGGC
GCGCCACCTGGTGGCCGGCCGGTACCACGCGTGCGCGCTGATCCGGCTGCTAACAAAGCCCGAAAGGAAG
CTGAGTTGGCTGCTGCCACCGCTGAGCAATAACTAGCATAACCCCTTGGGGCCTCTAAACGGGTCTTGAG
GGGTTTTTTGCTGAAACCTCAGGCATTTGAGAAGCACACGGTCACACTGCTTCCGGTAGTCAATAAACCG
GTAAACCAGCAATAGACATAAGCGGCTATTTAACGACCCTGCCCTGAACCGACGACAAGCTGACGACCGG
GTCTCCGCAAGTGGCACTTTTCGGGGAAATGTGCGCGGAACCCCTATTTGTTTATTTTTCTAAATACATT
CAAATATGTATCCGCTCATGAATTAATTCTTAGAAAAACTCATCGAGCATCAAATGAAACTGCAATTTAT
TCATATCAGGATTATCAATACCATATTTTTGAAAAAGCCGTTTCTGTAATGAAGGAGAAAACTCACCGAG
GCAGTTCCATAGGATGGCAAGATCCTGGTATCGGTCTGCGATTCCGACTCGTCCAACATCAATACAACCT
ATTAATTTCCCCTCGTCAAAAATAAGGTTATCAAGTGAGAAATCACCATGAGTGACGACTGAATCCGGTG
AGAATGGCAAAAGTTTATGCATTTCTTTCCAGACTTGTTCAACAGGCCAGCCATTACGCTCGTCATCAAA
ATCACTCGCATCAACCAAACCGTTATTCATTCGTGATTGCGCCTGAGCGAGACGAAATACGCGGTCGCTG
TTAAAAGGACAATTACAAACAGGAATCGAATGCAACCGGCGCAGGAACACTGCCAGCGCATCAACTATAT
TTTCACCTGAATCAGGATATTCTTCTAATACCTGGAATGCTGTTTTCCCGGGGATCGCAGTGGTGAGTAA
CCATGCATCATCAGGAGTACGGATAAAATGCTTGATGGTCGGAAGAGGCATAAATTCCGTCAGCCAGTTT
AGTCTGACCATCTCATCTGTAACATCATTGGCAACGCTACCTTTGCCATGTTTCAGAAACAACTCTGGCG
CATCGGGCTTCCCATACAATCGATAGATTGTCGCACCTGATTGCCCGACATTATCGCGAGCCCATTTATA
CCCATATAAATCAGCATCCATGTTGGAATTTAATCGCGGCCTAGAGCAAGACGTTTCCCGTTGAATATGG
CTCATACTCTTCCTTTTTCATTATTATTGAAGCATTTATCAGGGTTATTGTCTCATGAGCGGATACATAT
TTGAATGTATTTAGAAAAATAAACAAATAGGCATGCTAGCGCAGAAACGTCCTAGAAGATGCCAGGAGGA
TACTTAGCAGAGAGACAATAAGGCCGGAGCGAAGCCGTTTTTCCATAGGCTCCGCCCCCCTGACGAACAT
CACGAAATCTGACGCTCAAATCAGTGGTGGCGAAACCCGACAGGACTATAAAGATACCAGGCGTTTCCCC
CTGATGGCTCCCTCTTGCGCTCTCCTGTTCCCGTCCTGCGGCGTCCGTGTTGTGGTGGAGGCTTTACCCA
AATCACCACGTCCCGTTCCGTGTAGACAGTTCGCTCCAAGCTGGGCTGTGTGCAAGAACCCCCCGTTCAG
CCCGACTGCTGCGCCTTATCCGGTAACTATCATCTTGAGTCCAACCCGGAAAGACACGACAAAACGCCAC
TGGCAGCAGCCATTGGTAACTGAGAATTAGTGGATTTAGTTATCGAGAGTCTTGAAGTGGTGGCCTAACA
GAGGCTACACTGAAAGGACAGTATTTGGTATCTGCGCTCCACTAAAGCCAGTTACCAGGTTAAGCAGTTC
CCCAACTGACTTAACCTTCGATCAAACCGCCTCCCCAGGCGGTTTTTTCGTTTACAGAGCAGGAGATTAC
GACGATCGTAAAAGGATCTCAAGAAGATCCTTTACGGATTCCCGACACCATCACTCTTGATTTCAGTGCA
ATTTATCTCTTCAAATGTAGCACCTGAAGTCAGCCCCATACGATATAAGTTGTAATTCTCATGTTAGTCA
TGCCCCGCGCCCACCGGAAGGAGCTGACTGGGTTGAAGGCTCTCAAGGGCATCGGTCGAGATCCCGGTGC
CTAATGAGTGAGCTAACTTACATTAATTGCGTTGCGCTCACTGCCCGCTTTCCAGTCGGGAAACCTGTCG
TGCCAGCTGCATTAATGAATCGGCCAACGCGCGGGGAGAGGCGGTTTGCGTATTGGGCGCCAGGGTGGTT
TTTCTTTTCACCAGTGAGACGGGCAACAGCTGATTGCCCTTCACCGCCTGGCCCTGAGAGAGTTGCAGCA
AGCGGTCCACGCTGGTTTGCCCCAGCAGGCGAAAATCCTGTTTGATGGTGGTTAACGGCGGGATATAACA
TGAGCTGTCTTCGATATCGTCGTATCCCACTACCGAGATGTCCGCACCAACGCGCAGCCCGGACTCG
