>Addgene plasmid #48316 | pET His6 TEV co-transformation cloning vector (13K-B) | addgene partial sequence | sequence record 71741 | LacI-R 5'-GGCATACTCTGCGACATCGT-3'
CATTCACCACCCTGAATTGACTCTCTTCCGGGCGCTATCATGCCATACCGCGAAAGGTTTTGCGCCATTC
GATGGTGTCCGGGATCTCGACGCTCTCCCTTATGCGACTCCTGCATTAGGAAATTAATACGACTCACTAT
AGGGAGACCACAACGGTTTCCCTCTAGTGCCGGCTCCGGAGAGCTCTTTAATTAAGCGGCCGCCCTGCAG
GACTCGAGTTCTAGAAATAATTTTGTTTAACTTTAAGAAGGAGATATACATATGAAATCTTCTCACCATC
ACCATCACCATGAAAACCTGTACTTCCAATCCAATATTGGAAGTGGATAACGGATCCGCGATCGCGGCGC
GCCACCTGGTGGCCGGCCGGTACCACGCGTGCGCGCTGATCCGGCTGCTAACAAAGCCCGAAAGGAAGCT
GAGTTGGCTGCTGCCACCGCTGAGCAATAACTAGCATAACCCCTTGGGGCCTCTAAACGGGTCTTGAGGG
GTTTTTTGCTGAAACCTCAGGCATTTGAGAAGCACACGGTCACACTGCTTCCGGTAGTCAATAAACCGGT
AAACCAGCAATAGACATAAGCGGCTATTTAACGACCCTGCCCTGAACCGACGACAAGCTGACGACCGGGT
CTCCGCAAGTGGCACTTTTCGGGGAAATGTGCGCGGAACCCCTATTTGTTTATTTTTCTAAATACATTCA
AATATGTATCCGCTCATGAATTAATTCTTAGAAAAACTCATCGAGCATCAAATGAAACTGCAATTTATTC
ATATCAGGATTATCAATACCATATTTTTGAAAAAGCCGTTTCTGTAATGAAGGAGAAAACTCACCGAGGC
AGTTCCATAGGATGGCAAGATCCTGGTATCGGTCTGCGATTCCGACTCGTCCAACATCAATACAACCTAT
TAATTTCCCCTCGTCAAAAATAAGGTTATCAAGTGAGAAATCACCATGAGTGACGACTGAATCCGGTGAG
AATGGCAAAAGTTTATGCATTTCTTTCC
